Addgene plasmid #107238: pRecLV105
Purpose: (Empty Backbone) A lentiviral vector for expression in mammalian cells
Depositing lab: Alex Kentsis. Depositing organization: Memorial Sloan-Kettering Cancer Center. Publication: MEF2C Phosphorylation Is Required for Chemotherapy Resistance in Acute Myeloid Leukemia. Brown FC, Still E, Koche RP, Yim CY, Takao S, Cifani P, Reed C, Gunasekera S, Ficarro SB, Romanienko P, Mark W, McCarthy C, de Stanchina E, Gonen M, Seshan V, Bhola P, O'Donnell C, Spitzer B, Stutzke C, Lavallee VP, Hebert J, Krivtsov AV, Melnick A, Paietta EM, Tallman MS, Letai A, Sauvageau G, Pouliot G, Levine R, Marto JA, Armstrong SA, Kentsis A. Cancer Discov. 2018 Apr;8(4):478-497. doi: 10.1158/2159-8290.CD-17-1271. Epub 2018 Feb 5. PubMed 29431698.
Backbone
  Vector backbone: pRecLV105
  Backbone manufacturer: GeneCopoeia
  Vector type: Mammalian Expression, Retroviral
  Selectable markers: Puromycin
Growth in bacteria
  Bacterial resistance: Ampicillin, 100 μg/mL
  Growth temperature: 37°C
  Growth strain: NEB Stable
  Copy number: High Copy
Terms and licenses: Academic/Nonprofit Terms; Industry Terms: Not Available to Industry
Depositor comments: Please visit https://www.biorxiv.org/content/early/2017/02/09/107201 for bioRxiv preprint.
How to cite: pRecLV105 was a gift from Alex Kentsis (Addgene plasmid # 107238 ; http://n2t.net/addgene:107238 ; RRID:Addgene_107238)
