[The description below was written by a language model from this plasmid's Addgene catalogue record and pLannotate feature annotations shown in this document.]
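Description:
pRecLV105 is an empty HIV-1-based lentiviral expression backbone from GeneCopoeia, intended for delivering and expressing a gene of interest in mammalian cells. It is propagated in E. coli as a high-copy plasmid through a ColE1/pUC-type origin with ampicillin resistance (β-lactamase). An f1 origin and remnants of a phagemid-style cloning backbone are also annotated, including T3 and T7 promoters, lac promoter/operator elements and lacZα and lacI fragments. The viral portion has a third-generation, self-inactivating layout. An RSV promoter is fused to a truncated 5' LTR, so genomic RNA can be transcribed in packaging cells without Tat. This is followed by the Ψ packaging signal with a partial gag region, the Rev response element for Rev-dependent nuclear export, a cPPT/CTS element that aids nuclear import, and a ΔU3 3' LTR that disables LTR promoter activity after integration. An SV40 polyadenylation signal and SV40 origin lie just outside the 3' LTR.

The expression cassette is driven by the CMV immediate-early enhancer and promoter. On the circular map this promoter sits directly upstream of an attB2 Gateway recombination site, which marks where an open reading frame would be placed; no insert is present. Downstream, a human PGK promoter drives puromycin N-acetyltransferase, allowing selection of stably transduced cells. A U6 promoter is also annotated upstream of the CMV enhancer, but the record does not describe any transcript associated with it.

Two sequence records are provided, a depositor sequence of 7,989 nt and a sequencing-derived one of 7,899 nt. They show essentially the same feature order, apart from a short RSF ori fragment annotated only in the depositor version. The vector serves as a recipient or empty-vector control for lentiviral overexpression experiments.
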