Features (pLannotate 1.2.2; 29 found; start..end, strand, type, name):
      2..26      -  protein_bind   attB2: mutant version of attB; recombination site for the Gateway® BP reaction BP Clonase™
    101..218     +  misc_feature   cPPT/CTS: central polypurine tract and central termination sequence of HIV-1
    267..777     +  promoter       hPGK promoter: human phosphoglycerate kinase 1 promoter
    799..1398    +  CDS            PuroR (fragment): puromycin N-acetyltransferase; pac from Streptomyces; confers resistance to puromycin
   1455..1535    +  CDS            nef (fragment): NEF_HV1Z2 - Experimental evidence at protein level: Swiss-Prot protein existence level 1. Extracellular Nef protein targets CD4(+) T-lymphocytes for apoptosis by interacting with CXCR4 surface receptors. From Human immunodeficiency virus type 1 group M subtype D (isolate Z2/CDC-Z34) (HIV-1).
   1537..1770    +  LTR            3' LTR (ΔU3): self-inactivating 3' long terminal repeat (LTR) from HIV-1
   1842..1963    +  polyA_signal   SV40 poly(A) signal: SV40 polyadenylation signal
   2003..2138    +  rep_origin     SV40 ori: SV40 origin of replication
   2159..2177    -  promoter       T7 promoter: promoter for bacteriophage T7 RNA polymerase
   2185..2340    +  CDS            lacZα (fragment): LacZα fragment of β-galactosidase; lacZ fragment
   2345..2773    +  rep_origin     f1 ori (sequence partly withheld): f1 bacteriophage origin of replication; arrow indicates direction of (+) strand synthesis
   2826..2930    +  promoter       AmpR promoter: bla
   2931..3791    +  CDS            AmpR: β-lactamase; bla; confers resistance to ampicillin, carbenicillin, and related antibiotics
   3962..4550    +  rep_origin     ori: high-copy-number ColE1/pMB1/pBR322/pUC origin of replication
   4739..4811    +  rep_origin     RSF ori (fragment): Plasmids containing the RSF 1030 origin of replication can be propagated in E. coli cells that contain additional plasmids with compatible origins.
   4813..4905    +  CDS            lacI (fragment): lac repressor; lacI; The lac repressor binds to the lac operator to inhibit transcription in E. coli. This inhibition can be relieved by adding lactose or isopropyl-β-D-thiogalactopyranoside (IPTG).
   4917..4937    +  protein_bind   CAP binding site: CAP binding activates transcription in the presence of cAMP. E. coli catabolite activator protein
   4952..4982    +  promoter       lac promoter: promoter for the E. coli lac operon
   4990..5006    +  protein_bind   lac operator: The lac repressor binds to the lac operator to inhibit transcription in E. coli. This inhibition can be relieved by adding lactose or isopropyl-β-D-thiogalactopyranoside (IPTG). lac repressor encoded by lacI
   5051..5069    +  promoter       T3 promoter: promoter for bacteriophage T3 RNA polymerase
   5097..5323    +  promoter       RSV promoter: Rous sarcoma virus enhancer/promoter
   5324..5504    +  LTR            5' LTR (truncated): truncated 5' long terminal repeat (LTR) from HIV-1
   5551..5676    +  misc_feature   HIV-1 Ψ: packaging signal of human immunodeficiency virus type 1
   5660..6023    +  CDS            HIV-1 gag (fragment): gag protein from human immunodeficiency virus 1; gag
   6169..6402    +  misc_feature   RRE: The Rev response element (RRE) of HIV-1 allows for Rev-dependent mRNA export from the nucleus to the cytoplasm.
   6779..6879    +  CDS            Rev (fragment): human immunodeficiency virus 1 (HIV-1) Rev protein; rev; enhances nuclear export of unspliced and incompletely spliced viral mRNAs
   6929..7169    +  promoter       U6 promoter: RNA polymerase III promoter for human U6 snRNA
   7333..7712    +  enhancer       CMV enhancer: human cytomegalovirus immediate early enhancer
   7713..7916    +  promoter       CMV promoter: human cytomegalovirus (CMV) immediate early promoter
>Addgene plasmid #107238 | pRecLV105 | depositor full sequence | sequence record 202269 | pRecLV105 sequence 7989 bps
AACCCAGCTTTCTTGTACAAAGTGGTTGATCGCGTGCATGCGACGTCATAGCTCTCTCCCAATTCTCGAC
CTCGAGACAAATGGCAGTATTCATCCACAATTTTAAAAGAAAAGGGGGGATTGGGGGGTACAGTGCAGGG
GAAAGAATAGTAGACATAATAGCAACAGACATACAAACTAAAGAATTACAAAAACAAATTACAAAAATTC
AAAATTTTCGGGTTTATTACAGGGACAGCAGAGATCCAGTTTGGCCGCGGCTCGAGGGGGTTGGGGTTGC
GCCTTTTCCAAGGCAGCCCTGGGTTTGCGCAGGGACGCGGCTGCTCTGGGCGTGGTTCCGGGAAACGCAG
CGGCGCCGACCCTGGGTCTCGCACATTCTTCACGTCCGTTCGCAGCGTCACCCGGATCTTCGCCGCTACC
CTTGTGGGCCCCCCGGCGACGCTTCCTGCTCCGCCCCTAAGTCGGGAAGGTTCCTTGCGGTTCGCGGCGT
GCCGGACGTGACAAACGGAAGCCGCACGTCTCACTAGTACCCTCGCAGACGGACAGCGCCAGGGAGCAAT
GGCAGCGCGCCGACCGCGATGGGCTGTGGCCAATAGCGGCTGCTCAGCAGGGCGCGCCGAGAGCAGCGGC
CGGGAAGGGGCGGTGCGGGAGGCGGGGTGTGGGGCGGTAGTGTGGGCCCTGTTCCTGCCCGCGCGGTGTT
CCGCATTCTGCAAGCCTCCGGAGCGCACGTCGGCAGTCGGCTCCCTCGTTGACCGAATCACCGACCTCTC
TCCCCAGGGGGATCCACCGGAGCTTACCATGACCGAGTACAAGCCCACGGTGCGCCTCGCCACCCGCGAC
GACGTCCCCAGGGCGGTACGCACCCTCGCCGCCGCGTTCGCCGACTACCCCGCCACGCGCCACACCGTCG
ATCCGGACCGCCACATCGAGCGGGTCACCGAGCTGCAAGAACTCTTCCTCACGCGCGTCGGGCTCGACAT
CGGCAAGGTGTGGGTCGCGGACGACGGCGCCGCGGTGGCGGTCTGGACCACGCCGGAGAGCGTCGAAGCG
GGGGCGGTGTTCGCCGAGATCGGCCCGCGCATGGCCGAGTTGAGCGGTTCCCGGCTGGCCGCGCAGCAAC
AGATGGAAGGCCTCCTGGCGCCGCACCGGCCCAAGGAGCCCGCGTGGTTCCTGGCCACCGTCGGCGTCTC
GCCCGACCACCAGGGCAAGGGTCTGGGCAGCGCCGTCGTGCTCCCCGGAGTGGAGGCGGCCGAGCGCGCC
GGGGTGCCCGCCTTCCTGGAGACCTCCGCGCCCCGCAACCTCCCCTTCTACGAGCGGCTCGGCTTCACCG
TCACCGCCGACGTCGAGGTGCCCGAAGGACCGCGCACCTGGTGCATGACCCGCAAGCCCGGTGCCTGACG
CCCGCCCCACGACCCGCAGCGCCCGACCGAAAGGAGCGCACGACCCCATGCATCGTTAAGAGCTCGGTAC
CTTTAAGACCAATGACTTACAAGGCAGCTGTAGATCTTAGCCACTTTTTAAAAGAAAAGGGGGGACTGGA
AGGGCTAATTCACTCCCAACGAAGACAAGATCTGCTTTTTGCTTGTACTGGGTCTCTCTGGTTAGACCAG
ATCTGAGCCTGGGAGCTCTCTGGCTAACTAGGGAACCCACTGCTTAAGCCTCAATAAAGCTTGCCTTGAG
TGCTTCAAGTAGTGTGTGCCCGTCTGTTGTGTGACTCTGGTAACTAGAGATCCCTCAGACCCTTTTAGTC
AGTGTGGAAAATCTCTAGCAGTAGTAGTTCATGTCATCTTATTATTCAGTATTTATAACTTGCAAAGAAA
TGAATATCAGAGAGTGAGAGGAACTTGTTTATTGCAGCTTATAATGGTTACAAATAAAGCAATAGCATCA
CAAATTTCACAAATAAAGCATTTTTTTCACTGCATTCTAGTTGTGGTTTGTCCAAACTCATCAATGTATC
TTATCATGTCTGGCTCTAGCTATCCCGCCCCTAACTCCGCCCATCCCGCCCCTAACTCCGCCCAGTTCCG
CCCATTCTCCGCCCCATGGCTGACTAATTTTTTTTATTTATGCAGAGGCCGAGGCCGCCTCGGCCTCTGA
GCTATTCCAGAAGTAGTGAGGAGGCTTTTTTGGAGGCCTAGGGACGTACCCAATTCGCCCTATAGTGAGT
CGTATTACGCGCGCTCACTGGCCGTCGTTTTACAACGTCGTGACTGGGAAAACCCTGGCGTTACCCAACT
TAATCGCCTTGCAGCACATCCCCCTTTCGCCAGCTGGCGTAATAGCGAAGAGGCCCGCACCGATCGCCCT
TCCCAACAGTTGCGCAGCCTGAATGGCGAATGGG
[124 nt withheld, positions 2345-2468]
C
[91 nt withheld, positions 2470-2560]
A
[49 nt withheld, positions 2562-2610]
CCTTTGACGTTGGAGTCCACGTTCTTT
[37 nt withheld, positions 2638-2674]
ACCCTATCTCGGTCTATTCTTTTGATTTATAAGGGATTTTGCCGATTTCGGCCTATTGGTTAAAAAATGA
GCTGATTTAACAAAAATTTAACGCGAATTTTAACAAAATATTAACGCTTACAATTTAGGTGGCACTTTTC
GGGGAAATGTGCGCGGAACCCCTATTTGTTTATTTTTCTAAATACATTCAAATATGTATCCGCTCATGAG
ACAATAACCCTGATAAATGCTTCAATAATATTGAAAAAGGAAGAGTATGAGTATTCAACATTTCCGTGTC
GCCCTTATTCCCTTTTTTGCGGCATTTTGCCTTCCTGTTTTTGCTCACCCAGAAACGCTGGTGAAAGTAA
AAGATGCTGAAGATCAGTTGGGTGCACGAGTGGGTTACATCGAACTGGATCTCAACAGCGGTAAGATCCT
TGAGAGTTTTCGCCCCGAAGAACGTTTTCCAATGATGAGCACTTTTAAAGTTCTGCTATGTGGCGCGGTA
TTATCCCGTATTGACGCCGGGCAAGAGCAACTCGGTCGCCGCATACACTATTCTCAGAATGACTTGGTTG
AGTACTCACCAGTCACAGAAAAGCATCTTACGGATGGCATGACAGTAAGAGAATTATGCAGTGCTGCCAT
AACCATGAGTGATAACACTGCGGCCAACTTACTTCTGACAACGATCGGAGGACCGAAGGAGCTAACCGCT
TTTTTGCACAACATGGGGGATCATGTAACTCGCCTTGATCGTTGGGAACCGGAGCTGAATGAAGCCATAC
CAAACGACGAGCGTGACACCACGATGCCTGTAGCAATGGCAACAACGTTGCGCAAACTATTAACTGGCGA
ACTACTTACTCTAGCTTCCCGGCAACAATTAATAGACTGGATGGAGGCGGATAAAGTTGCAGGACCACTT
CTGCGCTCGGCCCTTCCGGCTGGCTGGTTTATTGCTGATAAATCTGGAGCCGGTGAGCGTGGGTCTCGCG
GTATCATTGCAGCACTGGGGCCAGATGGTAAGCCCTCCCGTATCGTAGTTATCTACACGACGGGGAGTCA
GGCAACTATGGATGAACGAAATAGACAGATCGCTGAGATAGGTGCCTCACTGATTAAGCATTGGTAACTG
TCAGACCAAGTTTACTCATATATACTTTAGATTGATTTAAAACTTCATTTTTAATTTAAAAGGATCTAGG
TGAAGATCCTTTTTGATAATCTCATGACCAAAATCCCTTAACGTGAGTTTTCGTTCCACTGAGCGTCAGA
CCCCGTAGAAAAGATCAAAGGATCTTCTTGAGATCCTTTTTTTCTGCGCGTAATCTGCTGCTTGCAAACA
AAAAAACCACCGCTACCAGCGGTGGTTTGTTTGCCGGATCAAGAGCTACCAACTCTTTTTCCGAAGGTAA
CTGGCTTCAGCAGAGCGCAGATACCAAATACTGTTCTTCTAGTGTAGCCGTAGTTAGGCCACCACTTCAA
GAACTCTGTAGCACCGCCTACATACCTCGCTCTGCTAATCCTGTTACCAGTGGCTGCTGCCAGTGGCGAT
AAGTCGTGTCTTACCGGGTTGGACTCAAGACGATAGTTACCGGATAAGGCGCAGCGGTCGGGCTGAACGG
GGGGTTCGTGCACACAGCCCAGCTTGGAGCGAACGACCTACACCGAACTGAGATACCTACAGCGTGAGCT
ATGAGAAAGCGCCACGCTTCCCGAAGGGAGAAAGGCGGACAGGTATCCGGTAAGCGGCAGGGTCGGAACA
GGAGAGCGCACGAGGGAGCTTCCAGGGGGAAACGCCTGGTATCTTTATAGTCCTGTCGGGTTTCGCCACC
TCTGACTTGAGCGTCGATTTTTGTGATGCTCGTCAGGGGGGCGGAGCCTATGGAAAAACGCCAGCAACGC
GGCCTTTTTACGGTTCCTGGCCTTTTGCTGGCCTTTTGCTCACATGTTCTTTCCTGCGTTATCCCCTGAT
TCTGTGGATAACCGTATTACCGCCTTTGAGTGAGCTGATACCGCTCGCCGCAGCCGAACGACCGAGCGCA
GCGAGTCAGTGAGCGAGGAAGCGGAAGAGCGCCCTTTGAGTGAGCTGATACCGCTCGCCGCAGCCGAACG
ACCGAGCGCAGCGAGTCAGTGAGCGAGGAAGCGGAAGAGCGCCCAATACGCAAACCGCCTCTCCCCGCGC
GTTGGCCGATTCATTAATGCAGCTGGCACGACAGGTTTCCCGACTGGAAAGCGGGCAGTGAGCGCAACGC
AAAATGTGAGTTAGCTCACTCATTAGGCACCCCAGGCTTTACACTTTATGCTTCCGGCTCGTATGTTGTG
TGGAATTGTGAGCGGATAACAATTTCACACAGGAAACAGCTATGACCATGATTACGCCAAGCGCGCAATT
AACCCTCACTAAAGGGAACAAAAGCTGGAGCTGCAAGCTTAATGTAGTCTTATGCAATACTCTTGTAGTC
TTGCAACATGGTAACGATGAGTTAGCAACATGCCTTACAAGGAGAGAAAAAGCACCGTGCATGCCGATTG
GTGGAAGTAAGGTGGTACGATCGTGCCTTATTAGGAAGGCAACAGACGGGTCTGACATGGATTGGACGAA
CCACTGAATTGCCGCATTGCAGAGATATTGTATTTAAGTGCCTAGCTCGATACATAAACGGGTCTCTCTG
GTTAGACCAGATCTGAGCCTGGGAGCTCTCTGGCTAACTAGGGAACCCACTGCTTAAGCCTCAATAAAGC
TTGCCTTGAGTGCTTCAAGTAGTGTGTGCCCGTCTGTTGTGTGACTCTGGTAACTAGAGATCCCTCAGAC
CCTTTTAGTCAGTGTGGAAAATCTCTAGCAGTGGCGCCCGAACAGGGACTTGAAAGCGAAAGGGAAACCA
GAGGAGCTCTCTCGACGCAGGACTCGGCTTGCTGAAGCGCGCACGGCAAGAGGCGAGGGGCGGCGACTGG
TGAGTACGCCAAAAATTTTGACTAGCGGAGGCTAGAAGGAGAGAGATGGGTGCGAGAGCGTCAGTATTAA
GCGGGGGAGAATTAGATCGCGATGGGAAAAAATTCGGTTAAGGCCAGGGGGAAAGAAAAAATATAAATTA
AAACATATAGTATGGGCAAGCAGGGAGCTAGAACGATTCGCAGTTAATCCTGGCCTGTTAGAAACATCAG
AAGGCTGTAGACAAATACTGGGACAGCTACAACCATCCCTTCAGACAGGATCAGAAGAACTTAGATCATT
ATATAATACAGTAGCAACCCTCTATTGTGTGCATCAAAGGATAGAGATAAAAGACACCAAGGAAGCTTTA
GACAAGATAGAGGAAGAGCAAAACAAAAGTAAGACCACCGCACAGCAAGCGGCCGCTGATCTTCAGACCT
GGAGGAGGAGATATGAGGGACAATTGGAGAAGTGAATTATATAAATATAAAGTAGTAAAAATTGAACCAT
TAGGAGTAGCACCCACCAAGGCAAAGAGAAGAGTGGTGCAGAGAGAAAAAAGAGCAGTGGGAATAGGAGC
TTTGTTCCTTGGGTTCTTGGGAGCAGCAGGAAGCACTATGGGCGCAGCGTCAATGACGCTGACGGTACAG
GCCAGACAATTATTGTCTGGTATAGTGCAGCAGCAGAACAATTTGCTGAGGGCTATTGAGGCGCAACAGC
ATCTGTTGCAACTCACAGTCTGGGGCATCAAGCAGCTCCAGGCAAGAATCCTGGCTGTGGAAAGATACCT
AAAGGATCAACAGCTCCTGGGGATTTGGGGTTGCTCTGGAAAACTCATTTGCACCACTGCTGTGCCTTGG
AATGCTAGTTGGAGTAATAAATCTCTGGAACAGATTTGGAATCACACGACCTGGATGGAGTGGGACAGAG
AAATTAACAATTACACAAGCTTAATACACTCCTTAATTGAAGAATCGCAAAACCAGCAAGAAAAGAATGA
ACAAGAATTATTGGAATTAGATAAATGGGCAAGTTTGTGGAATTGGTTTAACATAACAAATTGGCTGTGG
TATATAAAATTATTCATAATGATAGTAGGAGGCTTGGTAGGTTTAAGAATAGTTTTTGCTGTACTTTCTA
TAGTGAATAGAGTTAGGCAGGGATATTCACCATTATCGTTTCAGACCCACCTCCCAACCCCGAGGGGACC
CGACAGGCCCGAAGGAATAGAAGAAGAAGGTGGAGAGAGAGACAGAGACAGATCCATTCGATTAGTGAAC
GGATCTCGACGGTATCGATCACGAGACTAGCCTCGAGCGGCCGCCCCCTTCACCGAGGGCCTATTTCCCA
TGATTCCTTCATATTTGCATATACGATACAAGGCTGTTAGAGAGATAATTGGAATTAATTTGACTGTAAA
CACAAAGATATTAGTACAAAATACGTGACGTAGAAAGTAATAATTTCTTGGGTAGTTTGCAGTTTTAAAA
TTATGTTTTAAAATGGACTATCATATGCTTACCGTAACTTGAAAGTATTTCGATTTCTTGGCTTTATATA
TCTTGTGGAAAGGACGAAACACCGGTGATCTATACATTGAATCAATATTGGCAATTAGCCATATTAGTCA
TTGGTTATATAGCATAAATCAATATTGGCTATTGGCCATTGCATACGTTGTATCTATATCATAATATGTA
CATTTATATTGGCTCATGTCCAATATGACCGCCATGTTGACATTGATTATTGACTAGTTATTAATAGTAA
TCAATTACGGGGTCATTAGTTCATAGCCCATATATGGAGTTCCGCGTTACATAACTTACGGTAAATGGCC
CGCCTGGCTGACCGCCCAACGACCCCCGCCCATTGACGTCAATAATGACGTATGTTCCCATAGTAACGCC
AATAGGGACTTTCCATTGACGTCAATGGGTGGAGTATTTACGGTAAACTGCCCACTTGGCAGTACATCAA
GTGTATCATATGCCAAGTCCGCCCCCTATTGACGTCAATGACGGTAAATGGCCCGCCTGGCATTATGCCC
AGTACATGACCTTACGGGACTTTCCTACTTGGCAGTACATCTACGTATTAGTCATCGCTATTACCATGGT
GATGCGGTTTTGGCAGTACATCAATGGGCGTGGATAGCGGTTTGACTCACGGGGATTTCCAAGTCTCCAC
CCCATTGACGTCAATGGGAGTTTGTTTTGGCACCAAAATCAACGGGACTTTCCAAAATGTCGTAACAACT
CCGCCCCATTGACGCAAATGGGCGGTAGGCGTGTACGGTGGGAGGTCTATATAAGCAGAGCTCGTTTAGT
GAACCGTCAGATCGCCTGGAGACGCCATCCACGCTGTTTTGACCTCCATAGAAGATTCTAGCGCG
