Features (pLannotate 1.2.2; 28 found; start..end, strand, type, name):
      2..26      -  protein_bind   attB2: mutant version of attB; recombination site for the Gateway® BP reaction BP Clonase™
    101..218     +  misc_feature   cPPT/CTS: central polypurine tract and central termination sequence of HIV-1
    267..777     +  promoter       hPGK promoter: human phosphoglycerate kinase 1 promoter
    799..1398    +  CDS            PuroR (fragment): puromycin N-acetyltransferase; pac from Streptomyces; confers resistance to puromycin
   1441..1524    +  CDS            nef (fragment): NEF_HV1Z2 - Experimental evidence at protein level: Swiss-Prot protein existence level 1. Extracellular Nef protein targets CD4(+) T-lymphocytes for apoptosis by interacting with CXCR4 surface receptors. From Human immunodeficiency virus type 1 group M subtype D (isolate Z2/CDC-Z34) (HIV-1).
   1526..1759    +  LTR            3' LTR (ΔU3): self-inactivating 3' long terminal repeat (LTR) from HIV-1
   1831..1952    +  polyA_signal   SV40 poly(A) signal: SV40 polyadenylation signal
   1992..2127    +  rep_origin     SV40 ori: SV40 origin of replication
   2148..2166    -  promoter       T7 promoter: promoter for bacteriophage T7 RNA polymerase
   2174..2329    +  CDS            lacZα (fragment): LacZα fragment of β-galactosidase; lacZ fragment
   2334..2762    +  rep_origin     f1 ori (sequence partly withheld): f1 bacteriophage origin of replication; arrow indicates direction of (+) strand synthesis
   2815..2919    +  promoter       AmpR promoter: bla
   2920..3780    +  CDS            AmpR: β-lactamase; bla; confers resistance to ampicillin, carbenicillin, and related antibiotics
   3951..4539    +  rep_origin     ori: high-copy-number ColE1/pMB1/pBR322/pUC origin of replication
   4722..4814    +  CDS            lacI (fragment): lac repressor; lacI; The lac repressor binds to the lac operator to inhibit transcription in E. coli. This inhibition can be relieved by adding lactose or isopropyl-β-D-thiogalactopyranoside (IPTG).
   4827..4848    +  protein_bind   CAP binding site: CAP binding activates transcription in the presence of cAMP. E. coli catabolite activator protein
   4863..4893    +  promoter       lac promoter: promoter for the E. coli lac operon
   4901..4917    +  protein_bind   lac operator: The lac repressor binds to the lac operator to inhibit transcription in E. coli. This inhibition can be relieved by adding lactose or isopropyl-β-D-thiogalactopyranoside (IPTG). lac repressor encoded by lacI
   4962..4980    +  promoter       T3 promoter: promoter for bacteriophage T3 RNA polymerase
   5008..5234    +  promoter       RSV promoter: Rous sarcoma virus enhancer/promoter
   5235..5415    +  LTR            5' LTR (truncated): truncated 5' long terminal repeat (LTR) from HIV-1
   5462..5587    +  misc_feature   HIV-1 Ψ: packaging signal of human immunodeficiency virus type 1
   5571..5934    +  CDS            HIV-1 gag (fragment): gag protein from human immunodeficiency virus 1; gag
   6080..6313    +  misc_feature   RRE: The Rev response element (RRE) of HIV-1 allows for Rev-dependent mRNA export from the nucleus to the cytoplasm.
   6690..6790    +  CDS            Rev (fragment): human immunodeficiency virus 1 (HIV-1) Rev protein; rev; enhances nuclear export of unspliced and incompletely spliced viral mRNAs
   6840..7080    +  promoter       U6 promoter: RNA polymerase III promoter for human U6 snRNA
   7243..7622    +  enhancer       CMV enhancer: human cytomegalovirus immediate early enhancer
   7623..7826    +  promoter       CMV promoter: human cytomegalovirus (CMV) immediate early promoter
>Addgene plasmid #107238 | pRecLV105 | addgene full sequence | sequence record 204620 | Addgene NGS Result
AACCCAGCTTTCTTGTACAAAGTGGTTGATCGCGTGCATGCGACGTCATAGCTCTCTCCCAATTCTCGAC
CTCGAGACAAATGGCAGTATTCATCCACAATTTTAAAAGAAAAGGGGGGATTGGGGGGTACAGTGCAGGG
GAAAGAATAGTAGACATAATAGCAACAGACATACAAACTAAAGAATTACAAAAACAAATTACAAAAATTC
AAAATTTTCGGGTTTATTACAGGGACAGCAGAGATCCACTTTGGCCGCGGCTCGAGGGGGTTGGGGTTGC
GCCTTTTCCAAGGCAGCCCTGGGTTTGCGCAGGGACGCGGCTGCTCTGGGCGTGGTTCCGGGAAACGCAG
CGGCGCCGACCCTGGGTCTCGCACATTCTTCACGTCCGTTCGCAGCGTCACCCGGATCTTCGCCGCTACC
CTTGTGGGCCCCCCGGCGACGCTTCCTGCTCCGCCCCTAAGTCGGGAAGGTTCCTTGCGGTTCGCGGCGT
GCCGGACGTGACAAACGGAAGCCGCACGTCTCACTAGTACCCTCGCAGACGGACAGCGCCAGGGAGCAAT
GGCAGCGCGCCGACCGCGATGGGCTGTGGCCAATAGCGGCTGCTCAGCAGGGCGCGCCGAGAGCAGCGGC
CGGGAAGGGGCGGTGCGGGAGGCGGGGTGTGGGGCGGTAGTGTGGGCCCTGTTCCTGCCCGCGCGGTGTT
CCGCATTCTGCAAGCCTCCGGAGCGCACGTCGGCAGTCGGCTCCCTCGTTGACCGAATCACCGACCTCTC
TCCCCAGGGGGATCCACCGGAGCTTACCATGACCGAGTACAAGCCCACGGTGCGCCTCGCCACCCGCGAC
GACGTCCCCAGGGCGGTACGCACCCTCGCCGCCGCGTTCGCCGACTACCCCGCCACGCGCCACACCGTCG
ATCCGGACCGCCACATCGAGCGGGTCACCGAGCTGCAAGAACTCTTCCTCACGCGCGTCGGGCTCGACAT
CGGCAAGGTGTGGGTCGCGGACGACGGCGCCGCGGTGGCGGTCTGGACCACGCCGGAGAGCGTCGAAGCG
GGGGCGGTGTTCGCCGAGATCGGCCCGCGCATGGCCGAGTTGAGCGGTTCCCGGCTGGCCGCGCAGCAAC
AGATGGAAGGCCTCCTGGCGCCGCACCGGCCCAAGGAGCCCGCGTGGTTCCTGGCCACCGTCGGCGTCTC
GCCCGACCACCAGGGCAAGGGTCTGGGCAGCGCCGTCGTGCTCCCCGGAGTGGAGGCGGCCGAGCGCGCC
GGGGTGCCCGCCTTCCTGGAGACCTCCGCGCCCCGCAACCTCCCCTTCTACGAGCGGCTCGGCTTCACCG
TCACCGCCGACGTCGAGGTGCCCGAAGGACCGCGCACCTGGTGCATGACCCGCAAGCCCGGTGCCTGACG
CCCGCCCCACGACCCGCAGCGCCCGACCGAAAGGAGCGCACGACCCCATGCATCGGTACCTTTAAGACCA
ATGACTTACAAGGCAGCTGTAGATCTTAGCCACTTTTTAAAAGAAAAGGGGGGACTGGAAGGGCTAATTC
ACTCCCAACGAAGACAAGATCTGCTTTTTGCTTGTACTGGGTCTCTCTGGTTAGACCAGATCTGAGCCTG
GGAGCTCTCTGGCTAACTAGGGAACCCACTGCTTAAGCCTCAATAAAGCTTGCCTTGAGTGCTTCAAGTA
GTGTGTGCCCGTCTGTTGTGTGACTCTGGTAACTAGAGATCCCTCAGACCCTTTTAGTCAGTGTGGAAAA
TCTCTAGCAGTAGTAGTTCATGTCATCTTATTATTCAGTATTTATAACTTGCAAAGAAATGAATATCAGA
GAGTGAGAGGAACTTGTTTATTGCAGCTTATAATGGTTACAAATAAAGCAATAGCATCACAAATTTCACA
AATAAAGCATTTTTTTCACTGCATTCTAGTTGTGGTTTGTCCAAACTCATCAATGTATCTTATCATGTCT
GGCTCTAGCTATCCCGCCCCTAACTCCGCCCATCCCGCCCCTAACTCCGCCCAGTTCCGCCCATTCTCCG
CCCCATGGCTGACTAATTTTTTTTATTTATGCAGAGGCCGAGGCCGCCTCGGCCTCTGAGCTATTCCAGA
AGTAGTGAGGAGGCTTTTTTGGAGGCCTAGGGACGTACCCAATTCGCCCTATAGTGAGTCGTATTACGCG
CGCTCACTGGCCGTCGTTTTACAACGTCGTGACTGGGAAAACCCTGGCGTTACCCAACTTAATCGCCTTG
CAGCACATCCCCCTTTCGCCAGCTGGCGTAATAGCGAAGAGGCCCGCACCGATCGCCCTTCCCAACAGTT
GCGCAGCCTGAATGGCGAATGGG
[124 nt withheld, positions 2334-2457]
C
[91 nt withheld, positions 2459-2549]
A
[49 nt withheld, positions 2551-2599]
CCTTTGACGTTGGAGTCCACGTTCTTT
[37 nt withheld, positions 2627-2663]
ACCCTATCTCGGTCTATTCTTTTGATTTATAAGGGATTTTGCCGATTTCGGCCTATTGGTTAAAAAATGA
GCTGATTTAACAAAAATTTAACGCGAATTTTAACAAAATATTAACGCTTACAATTTAGGTGGCACTTTTC
GGGGAAATGTGCGCGGAACCCCTATTTGTTTATTTTTCTAAATACATTCAAATATGTATCCGCTCATGAG
ACAATAACCCTGATAAATGCTTCAATAATATTGAAAAAGGAAGAGTATGAGTATTCAACATTTCCGTGTC
GCCCTTATTCCCTTTTTTGCGGCATTTTGCCTTCCTGTTTTTGCTCACCCAGAAACGCTGGTGAAAGTAA
AAGATGCTGAAGATCAGTTGGGTGCACGAGTGGGTTACATCGAACTGGATCTCAACAGCGGTAAGATCCT
TGAGAGTTTTCGCCCCGAAGAACGTTTTCCAATGATGAGCACTTTTAAAGTTCTGCTATGTGGCGCGGTA
TTATCCCGTATTGACGCCGGGCAAGAGCAACTCGGTCGCCGCATACACTATTCTCAGAATGACTTGGTTG
AGTACTCACCAGTCACAGAAAAGCATCTTACGGATGGCATGACAGTAAGAGAATTATGCAGTGCTGCCAT
AACCATGAGTGATAACACTGCGGCCAACTTACTTCTGACAACGATCGGAGGACCGAAGGAGCTAACCGCT
TTTTTGCACAACATGGGGGATCATGTAACTCGCCTTGATCGTTGGGAACCGGAGCTGAATGAAGCCATAC
CAAACGACGAGCGTGACACCACGATGCCTGTAGCAATGGCAACAACGTTGCGCAAACTATTAACTGGCGA
ACTACTTACTCTAGCTTCCCGGCAACAATTAATAGACTGGATGGAGGCGGATAAAGTTGCAGGACCACTT
CTGCGCTCGGCCCTTCCGGCTGGCTGGTTTATTGCTGATAAATCTGGAGCCGGTGAGCGTGGGTCTCGCG
GTATCATTGCAGCACTGGGGCCAGATGGTAAGCCCTCCCGTATCGTAGTTATCTACACGACGGGGAGTCA
GGCAACTATGGATGAACGAAATAGACAGATCGCTGAGATAGGTGCCTCACTGATTAAGCATTGGTAACTG
TCAGACCAAGTTTACTCATATATACTTTAGATTGATTTAAAACTTCATTTTTAATTTAAAAGGATCTAGG
TGAAGATCCTTTTTGATAATCTCATGACCAAAATCCCTTAACGTGAGTTTTCGTTCCACTGAGCGTCAGA
CCCCGTAGAAAAGATCAAAGGATCTTCTTGAGATCCTTTTTTTCTGCGCGTAATCTGCTGCTTGCAAACA
AAAAAACCACCGCTACCAGCGGTGGTTTGTTTGCCGGATCAAGAGCTACCAACTCTTTTTCCGAAGGTAA
CTGGCTTCAGCAGAGCGCAGATACCAAATACTGTTCTTCTAGTGTAGCCGTAGTTAGGCCACCACTTCAA
GAACTCTGTAGCACCGCCTACATACCTCGCTCTGCTAATCCTGTTACCAGTGGCTGCTGCCAGTGGCGAT
AAGTCGTGTCTTACCGGGTTGGACTCAAGACGATAGTTACCGGATAAGGCGCAGCGGTCGGGCTGAACGG
GGGGTTCGTGCACACAGCCCAGCTTGGAGCGAACGACCTACACCGAACTGAGATACCTACAGCGTGAGCT
ATGAGAAAGCGCCACGCTTCCCGAAGGGAGAAAGGCGGACAGGTATCCGGTAAGCGGCAGGGTCGGAACA
GGAGAGCGCACGAGGGAGCTTCCAGGGGGAAACGCCTGGTATCTTTATAGTCCTGTCGGGTTTCGCCACC
TCTGACTTGAGCGTCGATTTTTGTGATGCTCGTCAGGGGGGCGGAGCCTATGGAAAAACGCCAGCAACGC
GGCCTTTTTACGGTTCCTGGCCTTTTGCTGGCCTTTTGCTCACATGTTCTTTCCTGCGTTATCCCCTGAT
TCTGTGGATAACCGTATTACCGCCTTTGAGTGAGCTGATACCGCTCGCCGCAGCCGAACGACCGAGCGCA
GCGAGTCAGTGAGCGAGGAAGCGGAAGAGCGCCCAATACGCAAACCGCCTCTCCCCGCGCGTTGGCCGAT
TCATTAATGCAGCTGGCACGACAGGTTTCCCGACTGGAAAGCGGGCAGTGAGCGCAACGCAATTAATGTG
AGTTAGCTCACTCATTAGGCACCCCAGGCTTTACACTTTATGCTTCCGGCTCGTATGTTGTGTGGAATTG
TGAGCGGATAACAATTTCACACAGGAAACAGCTATGACCATGATTACGCCAAGCGCGCAATTAACCCTCA
CTAAAGGGAACAAAAGCTGGAGCTGCAAGCTTAATGTAGTCTTATGCAATACTCTTGTAGTCTTGCAACA
TGGTAACGATGAGTTAGCAACATGCCTTACAAGGAGAGAAAAAGCACCGTGCATGCCGATTGGTGGAAGT
AAGGTGGTACGATCGTGCCTTATTAGGAAGGCAACAGACGGGTCTGACATGGATTGGACGAACCACTGAA
TTGCCGCATTGCAGAGATATTGTATTTAAGTGCCTAGCTCGATACATAAACGGGTCTCTCTGGTTAGACC
AGATCTGAGCCTGGGAGCTCTCTGGCTAACTAGGGAACCCACTGCTTAAGCCTCAATAAAGCTTGCCTTG
AGTGCTTCAAGTAGTGTGTGCCCGTCTGTTGTGTGACTCTGGTAACTAGAGATCCCTCAGACCCTTTTAG
TCAGTGTGGAAAATCTCTAGCAGTGGCGCCCGAACAGGGACTTGAAAGCGAAAGGGAAACCAGAGGAGCT
CTCTCGACGCAGGACTCGGCTTGCTGAAGCGCGCACGGCAAGAGGCGAGGGGCGGCGACTGGTGAGTACG
CCAAAAATTTTGACTAGCGGAGGCTAGAAGGAGAGAGATGGGTGCGAGAGCGTCAGTATTAAGCGGGGGA
GAATTAGATCGCGATGGGAAAAAATTCGGTTAAGGCCAGGGGGAAAGAAAAAATATAAATTAAAACATAT
AGTATGGGCAAGCAGGGAGCTAGAACGATTCGCAGTTAATCCTGGCCTGTTAGAAACATCAGAAGGCTGT
AGACAAATACTGGGACAGCTACAACCATCCCTTCAGACAGGATCAGAAGAACTTAGATCATTATATAATA
CAGTAGCAACCCTCTATTGTGTGCATCAAAGGATAGAGATAAAAGACACCAAGGAAGCTTTAGACAAGAT
AGAGGAAGAGCAAAACAAAAGTAAGACCACCGCACAGCAAGCGGCCGCTGATCTTCAGACCTGGAGGAGG
AGATATGAGGGACAATTGGAGAAGTGAATTATATAAATATAAAGTAGTAAAAATTGAACCATTAGGAGTA
GCACCCACCAAGGCAAAGAGAAGAGTGGTGCAGAGAGAAAAAAGAGCAGTGGGAATAGGAGCTTTGTTCC
TTGGGTTCTTGGGAGCAGCAGGAAGCACTATGGGCGCAGCGTCAATGACGCTGACGGTACAGGCCAGACA
ATTATTGTCTGGTATAGTGCAGCAGCAGAACAATTTGCTGAGGGCTATTGAGGCGCAACAGCATCTGTTG
CAACTCACAGTCTGGGGCATCAAGCAGCTCCAGGCAAGAATCCTGGCTGTGGAAAGATACCTAAAGGATC
AACAGCTCCTGGGGATTTGGGGTTGCTCTGGAAAACTCATTTGCACCACTGCTGTGCCTTGGAATGCTAG
TTGGAGTAATAAATCTCTGGAACAGATTTGGAATCACACGACCTGGATGGAGTGGGACAGAGAAATTAAC
AATTACACAAGCTTAATACACTCCTTAATTGAAGAATCGCAAAACCAGCAAGAAAAGAATGAACAAGAAT
TATTGGAATTAGATAAATGGGCAAGTTTGTGGAATTGGTTTAACATAACAAATTGGCTGTGGTATATAAA
ATTATTCATAATGATAGTAGGAGGCTTGGTAGGTTTAAGAATAGTTTTTGCTGTACTTTCTATAGTGAAT
AGAGTTAGGCAGGGATATTCACCATTATCGTTTCAGACCCACCTCCCAACCCCGAGGGGACCCGACAGGC
CCGAAGGAATAGAAGAAGAAGGTGGAGAGAGAGACAGAGACAGATCCATTCGATTAGTGAACGGATCTCG
ACGGTATCGATCACGAGACTAGCCTCGAGCGGCCGCCCCCTTCACCGAGGGCCTATTTCCCATGATTCCT
TCATATTTGCATATACGATACAAGGCTGTTAGAGAGATAATTGGAATTAATTTGACTGTAAACACAAAGA
TATTAGTACAAAATACGTGACGTAGAAAGTAATAATTTCTTGGGTAGTTTGCAGTTTTAAAATTATGTTT
TAAAATGGACTATCATATGCTTACCGTAACTTGAAAGTATTTCGATTTCTTGGCTTTATATATCTTGTGG
AAAGGACGAAACACCGGTATCTATACATTGAATCAATATTGGCAATTAGCCATATTAGTCATTGGTTATA
TAGCATAAATCAATATTGGCTATTGGCCATTGCATACGTTGTATCTATATCATAATATGTACATTTATAT
TGGCTCATGTCCAATATGACCGCCATGTTGACATTGATTATTGACTAGTTATTAATAGTAATCAATTACG
GGGTCATTAGTTCATAGCCCATATATGGAGTTCCGCGTTACATAACTTACGGTAAATGGCCCGCCTGGCT
GACCGCCCAACGACCCCCGCCCATTGACGTCAATAATGACGTATGTTCCCATAGTAACGCCAATAGGGAC
TTTCCATTGACGTCAATGGGTGGAGTATTTACGGTAAACTGCCCACTTGGCAGTACATCAAGTGTATCAT
ATGCCAAGTCCGCCCCCTATTGACGTCAATGACGGTAAATGGCCCGCCTGGCATTATGCCCAGTACATGA
CCTTACGGGACTTTCCTACTTGGCAGTACATCTACGTATTAGTCATCGCTATTACCATGGTGATGCGGTT
TTGGCAGTACATCAATGGGCGTGGATAGCGGTTTGACTCACGGGGATTTCCAAGTCTCCACCCCATTGAC
GTCAATGGGAGTTTGTTTTGGCACCAAAATCAACGGGACTTTCCAAAATGTCGTAACAACTCCGCCCCAT
TGACGCAAATGGGCGGTAGGCGTGTACGGTGGGAGGTCTATATAAGCAGAGCTCGTTTAGTGAACCGTCA
GATCGCCTGGAGACGCCATCCACGCTGTTTTGACCTCCATAGAAGATTCTAGCGCG
